>Addgene plasmid #113318 | pCD227 | addgene full sequence | sequence record 217366 | Addgene NGS Result
GACGTCTTAAGTTATGACAACTTGACGGCTACATCATTCACTTTTTCTTCACAACCGGCACGGAACTCGC
TCGGGCTGGCCCCGGTGCATTTTTTAAATACCCGCGAGAAATAGAGTTGATCGTCAAAACCAACATTGCG
ACCGACGGTGGCGATAGGCATCCGGGTGGTGCTCAAAAGCAGCTTCGCCTGGCTGATACGTTGGTCCTCG
CGCCAGCTTAAGACGCTAATCCCTAACTGCTGGCGGAAAAGATGTGACAGACGCGACGGCGACAAGCAAA
CATGCTGTGCGACGCTGGCGATATCAAAATTGCTGTCTGCCAGGTGATCGCTGATGTACTGACAAGCCTC
GCGTACCCGATTATCCATCGGTGGATGGAGCGACTCGTTAATCGCTTCCATGCGCCGCAGTAACAATTGC
TCAAGCAGATTTATCGCCAGCAGCTCCGAATAGCGCCCTTCCCCTTGCCCGGCGTTAATGATTTGCCCAA
ACAGGTCGCTGAAATGCGGCTGGTGCGCTTCATCCGGGCGAAAGAACCCCGTATTGGCAAATATTGACGG
CCAGTTAAGCCATTCATGCCAGTAGGCGCGCGGACGAAAGTAAACCCACTGGTGATACCATTCGCGAGCC
TCCGGATGACGACCGTAGTGATGAATCTCTCCTGGCGGGAACAGCAAAATATCACCCGGTCGGCAAACAA
ATTCTCGTCCCTGATTTTTCACCACCCCCTGACCGCGAATGGTGAGATTGAGAATATAACCTTTCATTCC
CAGCGGTCGGTCGATAAAAAAATCGAGATAACCGTTGGCCTCAATCGGCGTTAAACCCGCCACCAGATGG
GCATTAAACGAGTATCCCGGCAGCAGGGGATCATTTTGCGCTTCAGCCATACTTTTCATACTCCCGCCAT
TCAGAGAAGAAACCAATTGTCCATATTGCATCAGACATTGCCGTCACTGCGTCTTTTACTGGCTCTTCTC
GCTAACCAAACCGGTAACCCCGCTTATTAAAAGCATTCTGTAACAAAGCGGGACCAAAGCCATGACAAAA
ACGCGTAACAAAAGTGTCTATAATCACGGCAGAAAAGTCCACATTGATTATTTGCACGGCGTCACACTTT
GCTATGCCATAGCATTTTTATCCATAAGATTAGCGGATTCTACCTGACGCTTTTTATCGCAACTCTCTAC
TGTTTCTCCATACCCGTTTTTTTGGGAATTCAAAAGATCTAAAGAGGAGAAAGGATCTATGGATAAGAAA
TACTCAATAGGCTTAGCTATCGGCACAAATAGCGTCGGATGGGCGGTGATCACTGATGAATATAAGGTTC
CGTCTAAAAAGTTCAAGGTTCTGGGAAATACAGACCGCCACAGTATCAAAAAAAATCTTATAGGGGCTCT
TTTATTTGACAGTGGAGAGACAGCGGAAGCGACTCGTCTCAAACGGACAGCTCGTAGAAGGTATACACGT
CGGAAGAATCGTATTTGTTATCTACAGGAGATTTTTTCAAATGAGATGGCGAAAGTAGATGATAGTTTCT
TTCATCGACTTGAAGAGTCTTTTTTGGTGGAAGAAGACAAGAAGCATGAACGTCATCCTATTTTTGGAAA
TATAGTAGATGAAGTTGCTTATCATGAGAAATATCCAACTATCTATCATCTGCGAAAAAAATTGGTAGAT
TCTACTGATAAAGCGGATTTGCGCTTAATCTATTTGGCCTTAGCGCATATGATTAAGTTTCGTGGTCATT
TTTTGATTGAGGGAGATTTAAATCCTGATAATAGTGATGTGGACAAACTATTTATCCAGTTGGTACAAAC
CTACAATCAATTATTTGAAGAAAACCCTATTAACGCAAGTGGAGTAGATGCTAAAGCGATTCTTTCTGCA
CGATTGAGTAAATCAAGACGATTAGAAAATCTCATTGCTCAGCTCCCCGGTGAGAAGAAAAATGGCTTAT
TTGGGAATCTCATTGCTTTGTCATTGGGTTTGACCCCTAATTTTAAATCAAATTTTGATTTGGCAGAAGA
TGCTAAATTACAGCTTTCAAAAGATACTTACGATGATGATTTAGATAATTTATTGGCGCAAATTGGAGAT
CAATATGCTGATTTGTTTTTGGCAGCTAAGAATTTATCAGATGCTATTTTACTTTCAGATATCCTAAGAG
TAAATACTGAAATAACTAAGGCTCCCCTATCAGCTTCAATGATTAAACGCTACGATGAACATCATCAAGA
CTTGACTCTTTTAAAAGCTTTAGTTCGACAACAACTTCCAGAAAAGTATAAAGAAATCTTTTTTGATCAA
TCAAAAAACGGATATGCAGGTTATATTGATGGGGGAGCTAGCCAAGAAGAATTTTATAAATTTATCAAAC
CAATTTTAGAAAAAATGGATGGTACTGAGGAATTATTGGTGAAACTAAATCGTGAAGATTTGCTGCGCAA
GCAACGGACCTTTGACAACGGCTCTATTCCCCATCAAATTCACTTGGGTGAGCTGCATGCTATTTTGAGA
AGACAAGAAGACTTTTATCCATTTTTAAAAGACAATCGTGAGAAGATTGAAAAAATCTTGACTTTTCGAA
TTCCTTATTATGTTGGTCCATTGGCGCGTGGCAATAGTCGTTTTGCATGGATGACTCGGAAGTCTGAAGA
AACAATTACCCCATGGAATTTTGAAGAAGTTGTCGATAAAGGTGCTTCAGCTCAATCATTTATTGAACGC
ATGACAAACTTTGATAAAAATCTTCCAAATGAAAAAGTACTACCAAAACATAGTTTGCTTTATGAGTATT
TTACGGTTTATAACGAATTGACAAAGGTCAAATATGTTACTGAAGGAATGCGAAAACCAGCATTTCTTTC
AGGTGAACAGAAGAAAGCCATTGTTGATTTACTCTTCAAAACAAATCGAAAAGTAACCGTTAAGCAATTA
AAAGAAGATTATTTCAAAAAAATAGAATGTTTTGATAGTGTTGAAATTTCAGGAGTTGAAGATAGATTTA
ATGCTTCATTAGGTACCTACCATGATTTGCTAAAAATTATTAAAGATAAAGATTTTTTGGATAATGAAGA
AAATGAAGATATCTTAGAGGATATTGTTTTAACATTGACCTTATTTGAAGATAGGGAGATGATTGAGGAA
AGACTTAAAACATATGCTCACCTCTTTGATGATAAGGTGATGAAACAGCTTAAACGTCGCCGTTATACTG
GTTGGGGACGTTTGTCTCGAAAATTGATTAATGGTATTAGGGATAAGCAATCTGGCAAAACAATATTAGA
TTTTTTGAAATCAGATGGTTTTGCCAATCGCAATTTTATGCAGCTGATCCATGATGATAGTTTGACATTT
AAAGAAGACATTCAAAAAGCACAAGTGTCTGGACAAGGCGATAGTTTACATGAACATATTGCAAATTTAG
CTGGTAGCCCTGCTATTAAAAAAGGTATTTTACAGACTGTAAAAGTTGTTGATGAATTGGTCAAAGTAAT
GGGGCGGCATAAGCCAGAAAATATCGTTATTGAAATGGCACGTGAAAATCAGACAACTCAAAAGGGCCAG
AAAAATTCGCGAGAGCGTATGAAACGAATCGAAGAAGGTATCAAAGAATTAGGAAGTCAGATTCTTAAAG
AGCATCCTGTTGAAAATACTCAATTGCAAAATGAAAAGCTCTATCTCTATTATCTCCAAAATGGAAGAGA
CATGTATGTGGACCAAGAATTAGATATTAATCGTTTAAGTGATTATGATGTCGATGCCATTGTTCCACAA
AGTTTCCTTAAAGACGATTCAATAGACAATAAGGTCTTAACGCGTTCTGATAAAAATCGTGGTAAATCGG
ATAACGTTCCAAGTGAAGAAGTAGTCAAAAAGATGAAAAACTATTGGAGACAACTTCTAAACGCCAAGTT
AATCACTCAACGTAAGTTTGATAATTTAACGAAAGCTGAACGTGGAGGTTTGAGTGAACTTGATAAAGCT
GGTTTTATCAAACGCCAATTGGTTGAAACTCGCCAAATCACTAAGCATGTGGCACAAATTTTGGATAGTC
GCATGAATACTAAATACGATGAAAATGATAAACTTATTCGAGAGGTTAAAGTGATTACCTTAAAATCTAA
ATTAGTTTCTGACTTCCGAAAAGATTTCCAATTCTATAAAGTACGTGAGATTAACAATTACCATCATGCC
CATGATGCGTATCTAAATGCCGTCGTTGGAACTGCTTTGATTAAGAAATATCCAAAACTTGAATCGGAGT
TTGTCTATGGTGATTATAAAGTTTATGATGTTCGTAAAATGATTGCTAAGTCTGAGCAAGAAATAGGCAA
AGCAACCGCAAAATATTTCTTTTACTCTAATATCATGAACTTCTTCAAAACAGAAATTACACTTGCAAAT
GGAGAGATTCGCAAACGCCCTCTAATCGAAACTAATGGGGAAACTGGAGAAATTGTCTGGGATAAAGGGC
GAGATTTTGCCACAGTGCGCAAAGTATTGTCCATGCCCCAAGTCAATATTGTCAAGAAAACAGAAGTACA
GACAGGCGGATTCTCCAAGGAGTCAATTTTACCAAAAAGAAATTCGGACAAGCTTATTGCTCGTAAAAAA
GACTGGGATCCAAAAAAATATGGTGGTTTTGATAGTCCAACGGTAGCTTATTCAGTCCTAGTGGTTGCTA
AGGTGGAAAAAGGGAAATCGAAGAAGTTAAAATCCGTTAAAGAGTTACTAGGGATCACAATTATGGAAAG
AAGTTCCTTTGAAAAAAATCCGATTGACTTTTTAGAAGCTAAAGGATATAAGGAAGTTAAAAAAGACTTA
ATCATTAAACTACCTAAATATAGTCTTTTTGAGTTAGAAAACGGTCGTAAACGGATGCTGGCTAGTGCCG
GAGAATTACAAAAAGGAAATGAGCTGGCTCTGCCAAGCAAATATGTGAATTTTTTATATTTAGCTAGTCA
TTATGAAAAGTTGAAGGGTAGTCCAGAAGATAACGAACAAAAACAATTGTTTGTGGAGCAGCATAAGCAT
TATTTAGATGAGATTATTGAGCAAATCAGTGAATTTTCTAAGCGTGTTATTTTAGCAGATGCCAATTTAG
ATAAAGTTCTTAGTGCATATAACAAACATAGAGACAAACCAATACGTGAACAAGCAGAAAATATTATTCA
TTTATTTACGTTGACGAATCTTGGAGCTCCCGCTGCTTTTAAATATTTTGATACAACAATTGATCGTAAA
CGATATACGTCTACAAAAGAAGTTTTAGATGCCACTCTTATCCATCAATCCATCACTGGTCTTTATGAAA
CACGCATTGATTTGAGTCAGCTAGGAGGTGACTAACTCGAGTAAGGATCTCCAGGCATCAAATAAAACGA
AAGGCTCAGTCGAAAGACTGGGCCTTTCGTTTTATCTGTTGTTTGTCGGTGAACGCTCTCTACTAGAGTC
ACACTGGCTCACCTTCGGGTGGGCCTTTCTGCGTTTATACCTAGAGCGCCCGGAAGAGAGTCAATTCAGG
GTGGTGAATCTGCAGTTTACGGCTAGCTCAGCCCTAGGTATTATGCTAGCGAATTCATTAAAGAGGAGAA
AGGTACCATGGGGCCCGCTTCTAACTTTACTCAGTTCGTTCTCGTCGACAATGGCGGAACTGGCGACGTG
ACTGTCGCCCCAAGCAACTTCGCTAACGGGATCGCTGAATGGATCAGCTCTAACTCGCGTTCACAGGCTT
ACAAAGTAACCTGTAGCGTTCGTCAGAGCTCTGCGCAGAATCGCAAATACACCATCAAAGTCGAGGTGCC
TAAAGGCGCCTGGCGTTCGTACTTAAATATGGAACTAACCATTCCAATTTTCGCCACGAATTCCGACTGC
GAGCTTATTGTTAAGGCAATGCAAGGTCTCCTAAAAGATGGAAACCCGATTCCCTCAGCAATCGCAGCAA
ACTCCGGCATCTACGGTGGCGGAGGTAGCATGTCCCATCAGAAAATTATTCAGGATCTTATCGCATGGAT
TGACGAGCATATTGACCAGCCGCTTAACATTGATGTAGTCGCAAAAAAATCAGGCTATTCAAAGTGGTAC
TTGCAACGAATGTTCCGCACGGTGACGCATCAGACGCTTGGCGATTACATTCGCCAACGCCGCCTGTTAC
TGGCCGCCGTTGAGTTGCGCACCACCGAGCGTCCGATTTTTGATATCGCAATGGACCTGGGTTATGTCTC
GCAGCAGACCTTCTCCCGCGTTTTCGCGCGGCAGTTTGATCGCACTCCCAGCGATTATCGCCACCGCCTG
TAAGCGGCCGCCACGCAAAAAACCCCGCTTCGGCGGGGTTTTTTCGCCCTAGGGATATATTCCGCTTCCT
CGCTCACTGACTCGCTACGCTCGGTCGTTCGACTGCGGCGAGCGGAAATGGCTTACGAACGGGGCGGAGA
TTTCCTGGAAGATGCCAGGAAGATACTTAACAGGGAAGTGAGAGGGCCGCGGCAAAGCCGTTTTTCCATA
GGCTCCGCCCCCCTGACAAGCATCACGAAATCTGACGCTCAAATCAGTGGTGGCGAAACCCGACAGGACT
ATAAAGATACCAGGCGTTTCCCCCTGGCGGCTCCCTCGTGCGCTCTCCTGTTCCTGCCTTTCGGTTTACC
GGTGTCATTCCGCTGTTATGGCCGCGTTTGTCTCATTCCACGCCTGACACTCAGTTCCGGGTAGGCAGTT
CGCTCCAAGCTGGACTGTATGCACGAACCCCCCGTTCAGTCCGACCGCTGCGCCTTATCCGGTAACTATC
GTCTTGAGTCCAACCCGGAAAGACATGCAAAAGCACCACTGGCAGCAGCCACTGGTAATTGATTTAGAGG
AGTTAGTCTTGAAGTCATGCGCCGGTTAAGGCTAAACTGAAAGGACAAGTTTTGGTGACTGCGCTCCTCC
AAGCCAGTTACCTCGGTTCAAAGAGTTGGTAGCTCAGAGAACCTTCGAAAAACCGCCCTGCAAGGCGGTT
TTTTCGTTTTCAGAGCAAGAGATTACGCGCAGACCAAAACGATCTCAAGAAGATCATCTTATTAATCAGA
TAAAATATTTCTAGATTTCAGTGCAATTTATCTCTTCAAATGTAGCACCTGAAGTCAGCCCCATACGATA
TAAGTTGTTACTAGTGCTTGGATTCTCACCAATAAAAAACGCCCGGCGGCAACCGAGCGTTCTGAACAAA
TCCAGATGGAGTTCTGAGGTCATTACTGGATCTATCAACAGGAGTCCAAGCGAGCTCGATATCAAATTAC
GCCCCGCCCTGCCACTCATCGCAGTACTGTTGTAATTCATTAAGCATTCTGCCGACATGGAAGCCATCAC
AAACGGCATGATGAACCTGAATCGCCAGCGGCATCAGCACCTTGTCGCCTTGCGTATAATATTTGCCCAT
GGTGAAAACGGGGGCGAAGAAGTTGTCCATATTGGCCACGTTTAAATCAAAACTGGTGAAACTCACCCAG
GGATTGGCTGAGACGAAAAACATATTCTCAATAAACCCTTTAGGGAAATAGGCCAGGTTTTCACCGTAAC
ACGCCACATCTTGCGAATATATGTGTAGAAACTGCCGGAAATCGTCGTGGTATTCACTCCAGAGCGATGA
AAACGTTTCAGTTTGCTCATGGAAAACGGTGTAACAAGGGTGAACACTATCCCATATCACCAGCTCACCG
TCTTTCATTGCCATACGAAATTCCGGATGAGCATTCATCAGGCGGGCAAGAATGTGAATAAAGGCCGGAT
AAAACTTGTGCTTATTTTTCTTTACGGTCTTTAAAAAGGCCGTAATATCCAGCTGAACGGTCTGGTTATA
GGTACATTGAGCAACTGACTGAAATGCCTCAAAATGTTCTTTACGATGCCATTGGGATATATCAACGGTG
GTATATCCAGTGATTTTTTTCTCCATTTTAGCTTCCTTAGCTCCTGAAAATCTCGATAACTCAAAAAATA
CGCCCGGTAGTGATCTTATTTCATTATGGTGAAAGTTGGAACCTCTTACGTGCCGATCAACGTCTCATTT
TCGCCAGATATC
Features (pLannotate 1.2.2; 13 found; start..end, strand, type, name):
     12..890     -  CDS            araC: L-arabinose regulatory protein; araC
    917..1201    +  promoter       araBAD promoter: araBAD; promoter of the L-arabinose operon of E. coli; the araC regulatory gene is transcribed in the opposite direction (Guzman et al., 1995)
   1249..5353    +  CDS            dCas9 (fragment): catalytically dead mutant of the Cas9 endonuclease from the Streptococcus pyogenes Type II CRISPR/Cas system RNA-guided DNA-binding protein that lacks endonuclease activity due to the D10A mutation in the RuvC catalytic domain and the H840A mutation in the HNH catalytic domain
   5379..5450    +  terminator     rrnB T1 terminator: transcription terminator T1 from the E. coli rrnB gene
   5466..5493    +  terminator     T7Te terminator: phage T7 early transcription terminator
   5505..5539    +  promoter       lacIq promoter (fragment): lacI (mutant); In the lacIq allele, a single base change in the promoter boosts expression of the lacI gene about 10-fold.
   5617..5964    +  CDS            CAPSD_BPMS2 (fragment): Experimental evidence at protein level: Swiss-Prot protein existence level 1. Acts as a translational repressor of viral replicase synthesis late in infection. This latter function is the result of capsid protein interaction with an RNA hairpin which contains the replicase ribosome-binding site. From Escherichia phage MS2 (Bacteriophage MS2).
   5980..6300    +  CDS            soxS: SOXS_ECOLI - Experimental evidence at protein level: Swiss-Prot protein existence level 1. Transcriptional activator of the superoxide response regulon of E.coli that includes at least 10 genes such as sodA, nfo, zwf and micF. Binds the DNA sequence 5'-GCACN(7)CAA-3'. It also facilitates the subsequent binding of RNA polymerase to the micF and the nfo promoters. From Escherichia coli (strain K12).
   6360..6415    -  rep_origin     RSF ori (fragment): Plasmids containing the RSF 1030 origin of replication can be propagated in E. coli cells that contain additional plasmids with compatible origins.
   6503..7048    -  rep_origin     p15A ori: Plasmids containing the medium-copy-number p15A origin of replication can be propagated in E. coli cells that contain a second plasmid with the ColE1 origin.
   7162..7256    -  terminator     lambda t0 terminator: transcription terminator from phage lambda
   7280..7936    -  CDS            cat: CAT_ECOLX - Experimental evidence at protein level: Swiss-Prot protein existence level 1. This enzyme is an effector of chloramphenicol resistance in bacteria. From Escherichia coli. This protein is used as a marker in many commonly used cloning vectors, such as pACYC184.
   7937..8039    -  promoter       cat promoter: promoter of the E. coli cat gene encoding chloramphenicol acetyltransferase
