[The description below was written by a language model from this plasmid's Addgene catalogue record and pLannotate feature annotations shown in this document.]
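Description:
pCD227 is an 8,062 bp bacterial expression plasmid built on a p15A backbone that supplies the protein components of a CRISPR-based transcriptional activation (CRISPRa) system for E. coli. It replicates from the p15A origin, listed as low copy, which is compatible with ColE1-type plasmids and so allows a second plasmid to be carried in the same cell. Selection is by chloramphenicol, through a cat gene driven by its own promoter and followed by the lambda t0 terminator. A short fragment annotated as RSF ori lies next to the p15A origin and is probably a sequence-similarity match rather than a second functional origin.

The payload consists of two expression units. In the first, the divergently transcribed araC regulator and the araBAD promoter place catalytically dead Streptococcus pyogenes Cas9 (D10A/H840A) under arabinose-inducible control, with transcription ended by tandem rrnB T1 and T7Te terminators. Downstream, a short promoter that the annotation matches to a lacIq promoter fragment precedes a fusion of the bacteriophage MS2 coat protein (MCP) to the E. coli transcriptional activator SoxS, which carries the R93A substitution. The record does not explain the rationale for this mutation.

MCP binds a specific RNA hairpin, so the fusion can presumably be recruited to a dCas9-bound guide RNA bearing MS2 hairpins, which brings SoxS close to a target promoter to stimulate transcription. No guide RNA cassette is annotated on this plasmid, so the guide and any reporter would have to be provided separately. Having dCas9 under arabinose control allows its level to be tuned when programming gene activation in bacteria.
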