Addgene plasmid #113318: pCD227
Purpose: AraC-pBAD-dCas9, MCP-SoxS_R93A
Depositing lab: Jesse Zalatan. Depositing organization: University of Washington. Publication: Synthetic CRISPR-Cas gene activators for transcriptional reprogramming in bacteria. Dong C, Fontana J, Patel A, Carothers JM, Zalatan JG. Nat Commun. 2018 Jun 27;9(1):2489. doi: 10.1038/s41467-018-04901-6. PubMed 29950558.
Backbone
  Vector backbone: p15A vector
  Vector type: Bacterial Expression, CRISPR
Growth in bacteria
  Bacterial resistance: Chloramphenicol, 25 μg/mL
  Growth temperature: 37°C
  Growth strain: DH5alpha
  Copy number: Low Copy
Gene/Insert
  Gene/Insert name: dCas9 and MCP-SoxS_R93A
  Mutation: R93A
  Cloning method: Gibson Cloning
  Sequencing primers: 5′ CACGCATTGATTTGAGTCAGC; 3′ tcgtaagccatttccgctcg
Terms and licenses: Academic/Nonprofit Terms; Industry Terms: Not Available to Industry
How to cite: pCD227 was a gift from Jesse Zalatan (Addgene plasmid # 113318 ; http://n2t.net/addgene:113318 ; RRID:Addgene_113318)
